>Addgene plasmid #213464 | Fg vector | addgene full sequence | sequence record 427344 | Addgene NGS Result
TTTTTATCCCCGGAAGCCTGTGGATAGAGGGTAGTTATCCACGTGAAACCGCTAATGCCCCGCAAAGCCT
TGATTCACGGGGCTTTCCGGCCCGCTCCAAAAACTATCCACGTGAAATCGCTAATCAGGGTACGTGAAAT
CGCTAATCGGAGTACGTGAAATCGCTAATAAGGTCACGTGAAATCGCTAATCAAAAAGGCACGTGAGAAC
GCTAATAGCCCTTTCAGATCAACAGCTTGCAAACACCCCTCGCTCCGGCAAGTAGTTACAGCAAGTAGTA
TGTTCAATTAGCTTTTCAATTATGAATATATATATCAATTATTGGTCGCCCTTGGCTTGTGGACAATGCG
CTACGCGCACCGGCTCCGCCCGTGGACAACCGCAAGCGGTTGCCCACCGTCGAGCGCCTTTGCCCACAAC
CCGGCGGCCGGCCGCAACAGATCGTTTTATAAATTTTTTTTTTTGAAAAAGAAAAAGCCCGAAAGGCGGC
AACCTCTCGGGCTTCTGGATTTCCGATCCCCGGAATTAAACACGATGTCCTGGTAGCGATCCGCTACGCC
AAGACGACCGCAATCGATGAAACCTGAGAAGCGACCGTTCTCGACCATGATGTTGGGAAGGCATGCATCG
CCGTGCGTGACGACCAGATCCTCACCGTCTGGCATGCGGGCCTTCAGACGTGCAAAGAGTTCGGCGGGCG
CCAAGCCCTGGTGTTCCTCGTCGAGATCATCCTGGTCCACAAGACCTGCCTCCATACGTGTTCGAGCGCG
TTCGATGCGATGCTTCGCCTGGTGATCAAACGGGCACGTGGCCGGATCAAGGGTGTGAAGGCGACGCATC
GCGTCGGCCATAATCGAGACTTTTTCTGCCGGGGCGAGATGCGAAGACAGCAGGTCTTGACCCGGAACCT
CTCCCAGGAGGAGCCAATCACGGCCAGCCTCTGTGACCACGTCGAGGACCGCAGCACACGGCACACCCGT
TGTTGCCAACCAGGAGAGGCGGGCTGCCTCATCCTGCAACTCGTTCAGGGCGCCGGAGAGGTCTGTCTTA
ACGAACAGGACTGGTCGGCCTTGAGCGCTCAGACGGAAGACGGCCGCGTCCGAGCAACCAATTGTCTGCT
GCGCCCAATCATAGCCGAAGAGGCGCTCTACCCAAGCGGCAGGGGAGCCGGCGTGGAGTCCGTCCTGCTC
GATCATACAGCCTGTTGGTACCAGTCGACTGAATACTGTTTTTGAAGATTGGGTTCCTCTTTGAGAGAGT
TAATAGACTTGAATTGAGGAATGGAAATCGGGCTGAGCTCACTGCTTTATATGTGAGAAAAGGTGATGAG
CAGGTGGTAAGAGGCAGATTTTTGTGGTCGGTGCTGTGTTTTGTTGGGTTTGAGCTAGGTGGGGTGAGGG
AGGGGCAAGCTAAATAGCTACCAGCCCTGAGGACGTCACAGAGTTTTAGTAGTTCTTTTTCTGCCATCGG
ACATGCAGCTCACGCCTAGACCCAATTACACCCTTTGCGCCCTCCCACACATCCGGCCGGTTGGATCATT
GTCAGATACGGCAGAGAAATCGCAACCTCGGCCAAGGGTAGCCACGATTCGAAGCCGCGAAATTGGGGGT
TTCGGAATGTCGTCAAGCGGGAACCAATTTGAGTACCCAATTCGCCCTATCCAACATGGTGGAGTGAGGA
CCTTGAGACCCCGAGGGTCTCTACTAAGACCCAAGGACAGGTTGCTTTGCTTGATGTGTGGTGGGAATAT
TGCCCAGGGCGTAATTACCTTGTTTCGCGATTTATCGGTTGACGTCTCCCTAGTTAAGAGGTAGTTTATT
TGTCGTACATGTGTATCTGTATTACCAGCATTCCCCAGTGCCAGTCATTTACCGCGAGACATGCCTTGTC
AGGGGTGCTTTGATATGTTGACGGGCTCCCGGAGGAAAGAACACGAGCTCGACTATCTCTCATCGTCTCA
TGTTGGTATGGAGACAGGCGACCCCCCCCCCCTGTGCAGTAAATAAACTTTCGCTTCATGTCTGCATCGG
GCTCAAACTCAAGGTTCGTTGCATGGATTGAGCGTATAGGCGAGTCTCCGCGAAACAAGCGGATTTCTAG
AAGATACGGAGTATGCGAGTCAGATTGACGTTTCACCCCATCATGACTGTAACTACTCTGCATCGAGCCC
GCAATGTCCGATTCATGGTCTGTATACGGTGCTTGACCGGCTCTTTTGTTGAGATTATTTCTCGGAGCTC
ATATAGGCCCAAGCTTGGTGGGATTTCCGTGGGCCGCGAAATGATTTTCTGTGTTAGCCTACACAGGACT
ACTTGGCCATATTCTCCGCCAGGATTTCTTGCCTTTATGCTTCCTTCTTTTTTCCCTCTTCCCTGTTTGC
TCCTTTTATGCCATTTTCTTTCCCTATTGACCTGAATGGCGACGTGTCAGATGGAAAACACCATACCCTT
GCGGGGAGTGCAGGAGTACATTGTGCATATGTTCAATGGCTGAAATCCTTCCAATGATATCCGTGCGATT
TGGTAAATTTGCAGCCCAAACAGTTATTGGTGGTTCTGGTCAGGAGATCTCATGTGAGCAAAAGGCCAGC
AAAAGGCCAGGAACCGTAAAAAGGCCGCGTTGCTGGCGTTTTTCCATAGGCTCCGCCCCCCTGACGAGCA
TCACAAAAATCGACGCTCAAGTCAGAGGTGGCGAAACCCGACAGGACTATAAAGATACCAGGCGTTTCCC
CCTGGAAGCTCCCTCGTGCGCTCTCCTGTTCCGACCCTGCCGCTTACCGGATACCTGTCCGCCTTTCTCC
CTTCGGGAAGCGTGGCGCTTTCTCATAGCTCACGCTGTAGGTATCTCAGTTCGGTGTAGGTCGTTCGCTC
CAAGCTGGGCTGTGTGCACGAACCCCCCGTTCAGCCCGACCGCTGCGCCTTATCCGGTAACTATCGTCTT
GAGTCCAACCCGGTAAGACACGACTTATCGCCACTGGCAGCAGCCACTGGTAACAGGATTAGCAGAGCGA
GGTATGTAGGCGGTGCTACAGAGTTCTTGAAGTGGTGGCCTAACTACGGCTACACTAGAAGAACAGTATT
TGGTATCTGCGCTCTGCTGAAGCCAGTTACCTTCGGAAGAAGAGTTGGTAGCTCTTGATCCGGCAAACAA
ACCACCGCTGGTAGCGGTGGTTTTTTTGTTTGCAAGCAGCAGATTACGCGCAGAAAAAAAGGATCTCAAG
AAGATCCTTTGATCTTTTCTACGGGGTCTGACGCTCAGTGGAACGAAAACTCACGTTAAGGGATTTTGGT
CATGAGATTATCAAAAAGGATCTTCACCTAGATCCTTTTAAATTAAAAATGAAGTTTTAAATCAATCTAA
AGTATATATGTGTAACATTGGTCTAGTGATTATTTGCCGACTACCTTGGTGATCTCGCCTTTCACGTAGT
GAACAAATTCTTCCAACTGATCTGCGCGCGAGGCCAAGCGATCTTCTTGTCCAAGATAAGCCTGCCTAGC
TTCAAGTATGACGGGCTGATACTGGGCCGGCAGGCGCTCCATTGCCCAGTCGGCAGCGACATCCTTCGGC
GCGATTTTGCCGGTTACTGCGCTGTACCAAATGCGGGACAACGTAAGCACTACATTTCGCTCATCGCCAG
CCCAGTCGGGCGGCGAGTTCCATAGCGTTAAGGTTTCATTTAGCGCCTCAAATAGATCCTGTTCAGGAAC
CGGATCAAAGAGTTCCTCCGCCGCTGGACCTACCAAGGCAACGCTATGTTCTCTTGCTTTTGTCAGCAAG
ATAGCCAGATCAATGTCGATCGTGGCTGGCTCGAAGATACCTGCAAGAATGTCATTGCGCTGCCATTCTC
CAAATTGCAGTTCGCGCTTAGCTGGATAACGCCACGGAATGATGTCGTCGTGCACAACAATGGTGACTTC
TACAGCGCGGAGAATCTCGCTCTCTCCAGGGGAAGCCGAAGTTTCCAAAAGGTCGTTGATCAAAGCTCGC
CGCGTTGTTTCATCAAGCCTTACGGTCACCGTAACCAGCAAATCAATATCACTGTGTGGCTTCAGGCCGC
CATCCACTGCGGAGCCGTACAAATGTACGGCCAGCAACGTCGGTTCGAGATGGCGCTCGATGACGCCAAC
TACCTCTGATAGTTGAGTCGATACTTCGGCGATCACCGCTTCCCTCATAACACCCCTTGTATTACTGTTT
ATGTAAGCAGACAGTTTTATTGTTCATGATGATATATTTTTATCTTGTGCAATGTAACATCAGAGATTTT
GAGACACAACGTGGCTTTGTTGAATAAATCGAACTTTTGCTGAGTTGAAGGATCAGATCACGCATCTTCC
CGACAACGCAGACCGTTCCGTGGCAAAGCAAAAGTTCAAAATCACCAACTGGTCCACCTACAACAAAGCT
CTCATCAACCGTGGCTCCCTCACTTTCTGGCTGGATGATGGGGCGATTCAGGCGATCCCCATCCAACAGC
CCGCCGTCGAGCGGGCT
Features (pLannotate 1.2.2; 5 found; start..end, strand, type, name):
    516..1196    -  CDS            neo (fragment): KKA2_KLEPN - Also known as kan, nptII. Experimental evidence at protein level: Swiss-Prot protein existence level 1. Resistance to kanamycin, neomycin, paromomycin, ribostamycin, butirosin and gentamicin B. From Klebsiella pneumoniae.
   2631..3219    -  rep_origin     ori: high-copy-number ColE1/pMB1/pBR322/pUC origin of replication
   3393..4178    -  CDS            aadA: S3AD_SHIFL - Experimental evidence at protein level: Swiss-Prot protein existence level 1. Mediates bacterial resistance to the antibiotics streptomycin and spectinomycin. From Shigella flexneri.
   4363..4464    +  CDS            TRA2_ECOLX (fragment): Protein predicted: Swiss-Prot protein existence level 4. Required for transposition of transposon Tn903. From Escherichia coli.
   4469..407     +  rep_origin     pSa ori (across the origin): origin of replication from bacterial plasmid pSa
