[The description below was written by a language model from this plasmid's Addgene catalogue record and pLannotate feature annotations shown in this document.]
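Description:
Fg vector is a 4,497 bp empty destination plasmid built for cloning DNA and delivering it to target site integration (TSI) locus 1 of the fungus Fusarium graminearum. Although catalogued as a bacterial expression vector, it functions as a cloning and fungal transformation backbone. According to the record, the bacterial resistance cassette and origin of replication were amplified from pGreen and ligated to a fragment carrying three elements: the right border of TSI locus 1, a Golden Gate cloning site, and a partial sequence of the geneticin selection marker.

The feature table is consistent with this design. It shows a high-copy ColE1/pUC-type origin and an aadA gene conferring spectinomycin (and streptomycin) resistance for propagation and selection in E. coli. It also shows a pSa origin spanning the sequence start and a short Tn903 transposase fragment, both presumably carried over from the pGreen-derived sequence. The neo/nptII coding sequence is annotated only as a fragment, matching the stated partial geneticin marker. An incomplete marker of this kind is typical of split-marker strategies, in which a functional resistance gene is restored only after homologous recombination with the complementary portion, so that selection favours correct integration at the intended locus. The record does not spell out how the marker is completed, however.

The TSI locus 1 right border and the Golden Gate site are not annotated in the automated feature list, and no promoter or terminator for the marker or for cargo is recorded. No insert is present. Users are expected to assemble their own cassette into the Golden Gate site for single-locus integration in F. graminearum under geneticin selection.
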