Addgene plasmid #213464: Fg vector
Purpose: (Empty Backbone) Destination vector for cloning and transformation into TSI locus 1.
Depositing lab: Kim Hammond-Kosack. Depositing organization: Rothamsted Research. Publication: Identification and functional characterisation of a locus for target site integration in Fusarium graminearum. Darino M, Urban M, Kaur N, Machado Wood A, Grimwade-Mann M, Smith D, Beacham A, Hammond-Kosack K. Fungal Biol Biotechnol. 2024 Feb 26;11(1):2. doi: 10.1186/s40694-024-00171-8. PubMed 38409036.
Backbone
  Vector backbone: Fg vector
  Backbone manufacturer: Hammond-Kosack' lab
  Backbone size (bp): 4497
  Modifications to backbone: The resistance cassette and the origin of replication were amplified from pGreen. Then, the amplicon was ligated to a fragment containing: the right border of the TSI locus 1, a cloning site for Golden Gate cloning approach and the partial sequence of the geneticin selection marker.
  Vector type: Bacterial Expression
  Selectable markers: Geneticin
Growth in bacteria
  Bacterial resistance: Spectinomycin, 50 μg/mL
  Growth temperature: 37°C
  Growth strain: DH5alpha
  Copy number: High Copy
Gene/Insert
  Sequencing primers: 5′ GGGGGTTTCGGAATGTCGTC; 3′ CCGATAAATCGCGAAACAAGGT
Terms and licenses: Academic/Nonprofit Terms; Industry Terms: Not Available to Industry
How to cite: Fg vector was a gift from Kim Hammond-Kosack (Addgene plasmid # 213464 ; http://n2t.net/addgene:213464 ; RRID:Addgene_213464)
